>Addgene plasmid #88649 | pDONR223-ZNF784 | depositor partial sequence | sequence record 172253 | insert
ATGGCCGCTGCGCGCCCAGAGGCCCAGAGTCGGAGCTCACCGACTCCGGAGTCGCGATCCCAGGAGCCAC
TGGACCTGGTCCTGGTGCCTGATGACTGCCGGCCTGGCACACCCCCGAGTGACCTCATCGAGATCCAGGT
GGTGAAGGTGACGGACACCACGCTGGTCCCTGAGCCCCCGGAGCCAGGTTCTTTCCACTGTGCCTTGTGC
CCTGCTGCCTTCCGGCTGGTTTCCGAGCTGCTGTTCCACGAACATGGCCACTTGGCTGGGGCCGAGGGAG
GCGGGCAGGGTGGGGACCCGAGCCGGTGCCACGTGTGCGGCCACAGCTGCCCGGGCCCCGCCAGCCTGCG
CGCGCACTACAGCTTGCACACGGGGGAGCGGCCCTACCGCTGCGCGCTCTGCCCCCGCGCCTTCAAGGCC
TTGGCGCCCCTGCTCCGGCACCAGCACCGGCACGGGGTGGAGCCGGGCACCTCTCGGAGGCCTCCGGACA
CAGCGGCCGTTGCAGAACAGAGGCCCGGGGTGGCCCCGGAGAGGGCGGAGGTGGTGATGGCGGCGGCGGC
GGCGGGCGCAGCGGTGGGGAAGCCTTTTGCCTGCAGGTTCTGCGCCAAGCCCTTCCGCCGCTCCTCAGAC
ATGCGAGACCACGAGCGCGTGCACACTGGCGAGCGGCCATACCATTGCGGCATCTGCGGCAAGGGCTTCA
CCCAGTCCTCGGTGCTTAGCGGCCACGCCCGCATCCACACTGGCGAGCGCCCGTTCCGCTGCACGCTCTG
CGACCGCACCTTCAACAACTCCTCCAACTTCCGCAAGCACCAGCGCACCCACTTCCACGGGCCGGGGCCG
GGGCTGGGAGACTCTGGAGGCCAGCTGGGCTCGTCGGCGGCTGAGGGGTCGGGGAGCGGGTGTGGGGTAG
GGGACCCTGCGGAGGAGGGGCGGGGGGAGACCGCGAAGGTGAAGGTGGAGGCCGACCAGTAG
