[The description below was written by a language model from this plasmid's Addgene catalogue record.]
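Description:
pDONR223-ZNF784 is a Gateway donor-backbone clone, functionally an entry clone, carrying the open reading frame of human ZNF784, a zinc finger transcription factor. It is built on the Invitrogen pDONR223 backbone (about 3 kb without insert) and is maintained in E. coli as a high-copy plasmid under spectinomycin selection. The record contains no feature table, so the origin of replication, the attachment sites flanking the insert and other backbone elements are not explicitly listed. As a Gateway-cloned pDONR derivative, the ORF would be expected to sit between recombination sites that permit transfer into destination vectors. M13 forward and reverse sites flanking the insert are recorded as the sequencing primer positions.

The insert is 972 bp, and the last nucleotide of the stop codon has been removed. This leaves the reading frame open at the 3′ end, so that after recombination into a suitable destination vector the protein can be fused in frame to a C-terminal tag or reporter. The plasmid is a donor-type vector, and the record states no promoter for driving ZNF784 in mammalian cells. Expression depends on the regulatory elements of whichever destination vector receives the ORF.

The construct belongs to the Human TFome Collection, a comprehensive library of human transcription factors assembled for cell fate engineering, and is noted as part of the ORFeome-derived subset of that library. Its typical use is as a source clone for shuttling ZNF784 into expression vectors for overexpression screens or individual functional studies.
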