Addgene plasmid #88649: pDONR223-ZNF784
Purpose: Donor Vector containing ZNF784 transcription factor, part of the Human TFome Collection
Depositing lab: Marc Vidal. Depositing organization: Dana-Farber Cancer Institute. Publication: A comprehensive library of human transcription factors for cell fate engineering. Ng AHM, Khoshakhlagh P, Rojo Arias JE, Pasquini G, Wang K, Swiersy A, Shipman SL, Appleton E, Kiaee K, Kohman RE, Vernet A, Dysart M, Leeper K, Saylor W, Huang JY, Graveline A, Taipale J, Hill DE, Vidal M, Melero-Martin JM, Busskamp V, Church GM. Nat Biotechnol. 2021 Apr;39(4):510-519. doi: 10.1038/s41587-020-0742-6. Epub 2020 Nov 30. PubMed 33257861.
Backbone
  Vector backbone: pDONR223
  Backbone manufacturer: Invitrogen
  Backbone size w/o insert (bp): 3000
  Vector type: Gateway Donor Vector
Growth in bacteria
  Bacterial resistance: Spectinomycin, 50 μg/mL
  Growth temperature: 37°C
  Growth strain: DH5alpha
  Copy number: High Copy
Gene/Insert
  Gene/Insert name: ZNF784
  Species: H. sapiens (human)
  Insert size (bp): 972
  Mutation: Last nucleotide of stop codon removed to allow for Gateway C-terminal fusions
  Entrez Gene: ZNF784 (a.k.a. MGC75238)
  Cloning method: Gateway Cloning
  Sequencing primers: 5′ M13F(-21); 3′ M13R
Terms and licenses: Academic/Nonprofit Terms; Industry Terms: Not Available to Industry
Depositor comments: Represents the ORFeome subset of the TFome
How to cite: pDONR223-ZNF784 was a gift from Marc Vidal (Addgene plasmid # 88649 ; http://n2t.net/addgene:88649 ; RRID:Addgene_88649)
